>Addgene plasmid #112486 | pET21-HIS-Tol2 | depositor full sequence | sequence record 211880 | pET21-HIS-Tol2 sequence 7412 bps
TGGCGAATGGG
[124 nt withheld, positions 12-135]
C
[91 nt withheld, positions 137-227]
A
[49 nt withheld, positions 229-277]
CCTTTGACGTTGGAGTCCACGTTCTTT
[37 nt withheld, positions 305-341]
ACCCTATCTCGGTCTATTCTTTTGATTTATAAGGGATTTTGCCGATTTCGGCCTATTGGTTAAAAAATGA
GCTGATTTAACAAAAATTTAACGCGAATTTTAACAAAATATTAACGTTTACAATTTCAGGTGGCACTTTT
CGGGGAAATGTGCGCGGAACCCCTATTTGTTTATTTTTCTAAATACATTCAAATATGTATCCGCTCATGA
GACAATAACCCTGATAAATGCTTCAATAATATTGAAAAAGGAAGAGTATGAGTATTCAACATTTCCGTGT
CGCCCTTATTCCCTTTTTTGCGGCATTTTGCCTTCCTGTTTTTGCTCACCCAGAAACGCTGGTGAAAGTA
AAAGATGCTGAAGATCAGTTGGGTGCACGAGTGGGTTACATCGAACTGGATCTCAACAGCGGTAAGATCC
TTGAGAGTTTTCGCCCCGAAGAACGTTTTCCAATGATGAGCACTTTTAAAGTTCTGCTATGTGGCGCGGT
ATTATCCCGTATTGACGCCGGGCAAGAGCAACTCGGTCGCCGCATACACTATTCTCAGAATGACTTGGTT
GAGTACTCACCAGTCACAGAAAAGCATCTTACGGATGGCATGACAGTAAGAGAATTATGCAGTGCTGCCA
TAACCATGAGTGATAACACTGCGGCCAACTTACTTCTGACAACGATCGGAGGACCGAAGGAGCTAACCGC
TTTTTTGCACAACATGGGGGATCATGTAACTCGCCTTGATCGTTGGGAACCGGAGCTGAATGAAGCCATA
CCAAACGACGAGCGTGACACCACGATGCCTGCAGCAATGGCAACAACGTTGCGCAAACTATTAACTGGCG
AACTACTTACTCTAGCTTCCCGGCAACAATTAATAGACTGGATGGAGGCGGATAAAGTTGCAGGACCACT
TCTGCGCTCGGCCCTTCCGGCTGGCTGGTTTATTGCTGATAAATCTGGAGCCGGTGAGCGTGGGTCTCGC
GGTATCATTGCAGCACTGGGGCCAGATGGTAAGCCCTCCCGTATCGTAGTTATCTACACGACGGGGAGTC
AGGCAACTATGGATGAACGAAATAGACAGATCGCTGAGATAGGTGCCTCACTGATTAAGCATTGGTAACT
GTCAGACCAAGTTTACTCATATATACTTTAGATTGATTTAAAACTTCATTTTTAATTTAAAAGGATCTAG
GTGAAGATCCTTTTTGATAATCTCATGACCAAAATCCCTTAACGTGAGTTTTCGTTCCACTGAGCGTCAG
ACCCCGTAGAAAAGATCAAAGGATCTTCTTGAGATCCTTTTTTTCTGCGCGTAATCTGCTGCTTGCAAAC
AAAAAAACCACCGCTACCAGCGGTGGTTTGTTTGCCGGATCAAGAGCTACCAACTCTTTTTCCGAAGGTA
ACTGGCTTCAGCAGAGCGCAGATACCAAATACTGTCCTTCTAGTGTAGCCGTAGTTAGGCCACCACTTCA
AGAACTCTGTAGCACCGCCTACATACCTCGCTCTGCTAATCCTGTTACCAGTGGCTGCTGCCAGTGGCGA
TAAGTCGTGTCTTACCGGGTTGGACTCAAGACGATAGTTACCGGATAAGGCGCAGCGGTCGGGCTGAACG
GGGGGTTCGTGCACACAGCCCAGCTTGGAGCGAACGACCTACACCGAACTGAGATACCTACAGCGTGAGC
TATGAGAAAGCGCCACGCTTCCCGAAGGGAGAAAGGCGGACAGGTATCCGGTAAGCGGCAGGGTCGGAAC
AGGAGAGCGCACGAGGGAGCTTCCAGGGGGAAACGCCTGGTATCTTTATAGTCCTGTCGGGTTTCGCCAC
CTCTGACTTGAGCGTCGATTTTTGTGATGCTCGTCAGGGGGGCGGAGCCTATGGAAAAACGCCAGCAACG
CGGCCTTTTTACGGTTCCTGGCCTTTTGCTGGCCTTTTGCTCACATGTTCTTTCCTGCGTTATCCCCTGA
TTCTGTGGATAACCGTATTACCGCCTTTGAGTGAGCTGATACCGCTCGCCGCAGCCGAACGACCGAGCGC
AGCGAGTCAGTGAGCGAGGAAGCGGAAGAGCGCCTGATGCGGTATTTTCTCCTTACGCATCTGTGCGGTA
TTTCACACCGCATATATGGTGCACTCTCAGTACAATCTGCTCTGATGCCGCATAGTTAAGCCAGTATACA
CTCCGCTATCGCTACGTGACTGGGTCATGGCTGCGCCCCGACACCCGCCAACACCCGCTGACGCGCCCTG
ACGGGCTTGTCTGCTCCCGGCATCCGCTTACAGACAAGCTGTGACCGTCTCCGGGAGCTGCATGTGTCAG
AGGTTTTCACCGTCATCACCGAAACGCGCGAGGCAGCTGCGGTAAAGCTCATCAGCGTGGTCGTGAAGCG
ATTCACAGATGTCTGCCTGTTCATCCGCGTCCAGCTCGTTGAGTTTCTCCAGAAGCGTTAATGTCTGGCT
TCTGATAAAGCGGGCCATGTTAAGGGCGGTTTTTTCCTGTTTGGTCACTGATGCCTCCGTGTAAGGGGGA
TTTCTGTTCATGGGGGTAATGATACCGATGAAACGAGAGAGGATGCTCACGATACGGGTTACTGATGATG
AACATGCCCGGTTACTGGAACGTTGTGAGGGTAAACAACTGGCGGTATGGATGCGGCGGGACCAGAGAAA
AATCACTCAGGGTCAATGCCAGCGCTTCGTTAATACAGATGTAGGTGTTCCACAGGGTAGCCAGCAGCAT
CCTGCGATGCAGATCCGGAACATAATGGTGCAGGGCGCTGACTTCCGCGTTTCCAGACTTTACGAAACAC
GGAAACCGAAGACCATTCATGTTGTTGCTCAGGTCGCAGACGTTTTGCAGCAGCAGTCGCTTCACGTTCG
CTCGCGTATCGGTGATTCATTCTGCTAACCAGTAAGGCAACCCCGCCAGCCTAGCCGGGTCCTCAACGAC
AGGAGCACGATCATGCGCACCCGTGGGGCCGCCATGCCGGCGATAATGGCCTGCTTCTCGCCGAAACGTT
TGGTGGCGGGACCAGTGACGAAGGCTTGAGCGAGGGCGTGCAAGATTCCGAATACCGCAAGCGACAGGCC
GATCATCGTCGCGCTCCAGCGAAAGCGGTCCTCGCCGAAAATGACCCAGAGCGCTGCCGGCACCTGTCCT
ACGAGTTGCATGATAAAGAAGACAGTCATAAGTGCGGCGACGATAGTCATGCCCCGCGCCCACCGGAAGG
AGCTGACTGGGTTGAAGGCTCTCAAGGGCATCGGTCGAGATCCCGGTGCCTAATGAGTGAGCTAACTTAC
ATTAATTGCGTTGCGCTCACTGCCCGCTTTCCAGTCGGGAAACCTGTCGTGCCAGCTGCATTAATGAATC
GGCCAACGCGCGGGGAGAGGCGGTTTGCGTATTGGGCGCCAGGGTGGTTTTTCTTTTCACCAGTGAGACG
GGCAACAGCTGATTGCCCTTCACCGCCTGGCCCTGAGAGAGTTGCAGCAAGCGGTCCACGCTGGTTTGCC
CCAGCAGGCGAAAATCCTGTTTGATGGTGGTTAACGGCGGGATATAACATGAGCTGTCTTCGGTATCGTC
GTATCCCACTACCGAGATATCCGCACCAACGCGCAGCCCGGACTCGGTAATGGCGCGCATTGCGCCCAGC
GCCATCTGATCGTTGGCAACCAGCATCGCAGTGGGAACGATGCCCTCATTCAGCATTTGCATGGTTTGTT
GAAAACCGGACATGGCACTCCAGTCGCCTTCCCGTTCCGCTATCGGCTGAATTTGATTGCGAGTGAGATA
TTTATGCCAGCCAGCCAGACGCAGACGCGCCGAGACAGAACTTAATGGGCCCGCTAACAGCGCGATTTGC
TGGTGACCCAATGCGACCAGATGCTCCACGCCCAGTCGCGTACCGTCTTCATGGGAGAAAATAATACTGT
TGATGGGTGTCTGGTCAGAGACATCAAGAAATAACGCCGGAACATTAGTGCAGGCAGCTTCCACAGCAAT
GGCATCCTGGTCATCCAGCGGATAGTTAATGATCAGCCCACTGACGCGTTGCGCGAGAAGATTGTGCACC
GCCGCTTTACAGGCTTCGACGCCGCTTCGTTCTACCATCGACACCACCACGCTGGCACCCAGTTGATCGG
CGCGAGATTTAATCGCCGCGACAATTTGCGACGGCGCGTGCAGGGCCAGACTGGAGGTGGCAACGCCAAT
CAGCAACGACTGTTTGCCCGCCAGTTGTTGTGCCACGCGGTTGGGAATGTAATTCAGCTCCGCCATCGCC
GCTTCCACTTTTTCCCGCGTTTTCGCAGAAACGTGGCTGGCCTGGTTCACCACGCGGGAAACGGTCTGAT
AAGAGACACCGGCATACTCTGCGACATCGTATAACGTTACTGGTTTCACATTCACCACCCTGAATTGACT
CTCTTCCGGGCGCTATCATGCCATACCGCGAAAGGTTTTGCGCCATTCGATGGTGTCCGGGATCTCGACG
CTCTCCCTTATGCGACTCCTGCATTAGGAAGCAGCCCAGTAGTAGGTTGAGGCCGTTGAGCACCGCCGCC
GCAAGGAATGGTGCATGCAAGGAGATGGCGCCCAACAGTCCCCCGGCCACGGGGCCTGCCACCATACCCA
CGCCGAAACAAGCGCTCATGAGCCCGAAGTGGCGAGCCCGATCTTCCCCATCGGTGATGTCGGCGATATA
GGCGCCAGCAACCGCACCTGTGGCGCCGGTGATGCCGGCCACGATGCGTCCGGCGTAGAGGATCGAGATC
TCGATCCCGCGAAATTAATACGACTCACTATAGGGGAATTGTGAGCGGATAACAATTCCCCTCTAGAAAT
AATTTTGTTTAACTTTAAGAAGGAGATATACATATGCATCATCATCATCATCATGAGGAAGTATGTGATT
CATCAGCAGCTGCGAGCAGCACAGTCCAAAATCAGCCACAGGATCAAGAGCACCCGTGGCCGTATCTTCG
CGAATTCTTTTCTTTAAGTGGTGTAAATAAAGATTCATTCAAGATGAAATGTGTCCTCTGTCTCCCGCTT
AATAAAGAAATATCGGCCTTCAAAAGTTCGCCATCAAACCTAAGGAAGCATATTGAGAGAATGCACCCAA
ATTACCTCAAAAACTACTCTAAATTGACAGCACAGAAGAGAAAGATCGGGACCTCCACCCATGCTTCCAG
CAGTAAGCAACTGAAAGTTGACTCAGTTTTCCCAGTCAAACATGTGTCTCCAGTCACTGTGAACAAAGCT
ATATTAAGGTACATCATTCAAGGACTTCATCCTTTCAGCACTGTTGATCTGCCATCATTTAAAGAGCTGA
TTAGTACACTGCAGCCTGGCATTTCTGTCATTACAAGGCCTACTTTACGCTCCAAGATAGCTGAAGCTGC
TCTGATCATGAAACAGAAAGTGACTGCTGCCATGAGTGAAGTTGAATGGATTGCAACCACAACGGATTGT
TGGACTGCACGTAGAAAGTCATTCATTGGTGTAACTGCTCACTGGATCAACCCTGGAAGTCTTGAAAGAC
ATTCCGCTGCACTTGCCTGCAAAAGATTAATGGGCTCTCATACTTTTGAGGTACTGGCCAGTGCCATGAA
TGATATCCACTCAGAGTATGAAATACGTGACAAGGTTGTTTGCACAACCACAGACAGTGGTTCCAACTTT
ATGAAGGCTTTCAGAGTTTTTGGTGTGGAAAACAATGATATCGAGACTGAGGCAAGAAGGTGTGAAAGTG
ATGACACTGATTCTGAAGGCTGTGGTGAGGGAAGTGATGGTGTGGAATTCCAAGATGCCTCACGAGTCCT
GGACCAAGACGATGGCTTCGAATTCCAGCTACCAAAACATCAAAAGTGTGCCTGTCACTTACTTAACCTA
GTCTCAAGCGTTGATGCCCAAAAAGCTCTCTCAAATGAGCACTACAAGAAACTCTACAGATCTGTCTTTG
GCAAATGCCAAGCTTTATGGAATAAAAGCAGCCGATCGGCTCTAGCAGCTGAAGCTGTTGAATCAGAAAG
CCGGCTTCAGCTTTTAAGGCCAAACCAAACGCGGTGGAATTCAACTTTTATGGCTGTTGACAGAATTCTT
CAAATTTGCAAAGAAGCAGGAGAAGGCGCACTTCGGAATATATGCACCTCTCTTGAGGTTCCAATGTTTA
ATCCAGCAGAAATGCTGTTCTTGACAGAGTGGGCCAACACAATGCGTCCAGTTGCAAAAGTACTCGACAT
CTTGCAAGCGGAAACGAATACACAGCTGGGGTGGCTGCTGCCTAGTGTCCATCAGTTAAGCTTGAAACTT
CAGCGACTCCACCATTCTCTCAGGTACTGTGACCCACTTGTGGATGCCCTACAACAAGGAATCCAAACAC
GATTCAAGCATATGTTTGAAGATCCTGAGATCATAGCAGCTGCCATCCTTCTCCCTAAATTTCGGACCTC
TTGGACAAATGATGAAACCATCATAAAACGAGGCATGGACTACATCAGAGTGCATCTGGAGCCTTTGGAC
CACAAGAAGGAATTGGCCAACAGTTCATCTGATGATGAAGATTTCTTCGCTTCTTTGAAACCGACAACAC
ATGAAGCCAGCAAAGAGTTGGATGGATATCTGGCCTGTGTTTCAGACACCAGGGAGTCTCTGCTCACGTT
TCCTGCTATTTGCAGCCTCTCTATCAAGACTAATACACCTCTTCCCGCATCGGCTGCCTGTGAGAGGCTT
TTCAGCACTGCAGGATTGCTTTTCAGCCCCAAAAGAGCTAGGCTTGACACTAACAATTTTGAGAATCAGC
TTCTACTGAAGTTAAATCTGAGGTTTTACAACTTTGAGTAGAAGGGCGAATTCCAGCACACTGGCGGCCG
TTACTAGTGGATCCGAATTCGAGCTCCGTCGACAAGCTTGCGGCCGCACTCGAGCACCACCACCACCACC
ACTGAGATCCGGCTGCTAACAAAGCCCGAAAGGAAGCTGAGTTGGCTGCTGCCACCGCTGAGCAATAACT
AGCATAACCCCTTGGGGCCTCTAAACGGGTCTTGAGGGGTTTTTTGCTGAAAGGAGGAACTATATCCGGA
T
Features (pLannotate 1.2.2; 19 found; start..end, strand, type, name):
     12..467     +  rep_origin     f1 ori (sequence partly withheld): f1 bacteriophage origin of replication; arrow indicates direction of (+) strand synthesis
    494..598     +  promoter       AmpR promoter: bla
    599..1459    +  CDS            AmpR: β-lactamase; bla; confers resistance to ampicillin, carbenicillin, and related antibiotics
   1630..2218    +  rep_origin     ori: high-copy-number ColE1/pMB1/pBR322/pUC origin of replication
   2404..2546    -  misc_feature   bom: basis of mobility region from pBR322
   2648..2839    -  CDS            rop: Rop protein, which maintains plasmids at low copy number; rop
   2856..3236    +  CDS            YPB1_ECOLX: Protein predicted: Swiss-Prot protein existence level 4. From Escherichia coli.
   3308..3599    -  CDS            TcR (fragment): tetracycline efflux protein; tet; confers resistance to tetracycline
   3614..3635    -  protein_bind   CAP binding site: CAP binding activates transcription in the presence of cAMP. E. coli catabolite activator protein
   3648..4730    -  CDS            lacI: lac repressor; lacI; The lac repressor binds to the lac operator to inhibit transcription in E. coli. This inhibition can be relieved by adding lactose or isopropyl-β-D-thiogalactopyranoside (IPTG).
   4731..4808    -  promoter       lacI promoter: lacI
   4816..5095    -  CDS            TcR (fragment): tetracycline efflux protein; tet; confers resistance to tetracycline
   5117..5135    +  promoter       T7 promoter: promoter for bacteriophage T7 RNA polymerase
   5136..5160    +  protein_bind   lac operator: The lac repressor binds to the lac operator to inhibit transcription in E. coli. This inhibition can be relieved by adding lactose or isopropyl-β-D-thiogalactopyranoside (IPTG). lac repressor encoded by lacI
   5175..5197    +  RBS            RBS: efficient ribosome binding site from bacteriophage T7 gene 10 (Olins and Rangwala, 1989)
   5206..5225    +  CDS            capTEV™ (fragment): composite tag for in vivo biotinylation, TEV protease cleavage, and 6xHis tagging
   7256..7273    +  CDS            9xHis (fragment): 9xHis affinity tag
   7283..7332    +  CDS            SET1 (fragment): solubility-enhancement tag derived from T7 phage gene 10B
   7340..7387    +  terminator     T7 terminator: transcription terminator for bacteriophage T7 RNA polymerase
