>Addgene plasmid #112486 | pET21-HIS-Tol2 | addgene full sequence | sequence record 224315 | Addgene NGS Result
GAACTATATCCGGATTGGCGAATGGG
[124 nt withheld, positions 27-150]
C
[91 nt withheld, positions 152-242]
A
[49 nt withheld, positions 244-292]
CCTTTGACGTTGGAGTCCACGTTCTTT
[37 nt withheld, positions 320-356]
ACCCTATCTCGGTCTATTCTTTTGATTTATAAGGGATTTTGCCGATTTCGGCCTATTGGTTAAAAAATGA
GCTGATTTAACAAAAATTTAACGCGAATTTTAACAAAATATTAACGCTTACAATTTAGGTGGCACTTTTC
GGGGAAATGTGCGCGGAACCCCTATTTGTTTATTTTTCTAAATACATTCAAATATGTATCCGCTCATGAG
ACAATAACCCTGATAAATGCTTCAATAATATTGAAAAAGGAAGAGTATGAGTATTCAACATTTCCGTGTC
GCCCTTATTCCCTTTTTTGCGGCATTTTGCCTTCCTGTTTTTGCTCACCCAGAAACGCTGGTGAAAGTAA
AAGATGCTGAAGATCAGTTGGGTGCACGAGTGGGTTACATCGAACTGGATCTCAACAGCGGTAAGATCCT
TGAGAGTTTTCGCCCCGAAGAACGTTTTCCAATGATGAGCACTTTTAAAGTTCTGCTATGTGGCGCGGTA
TTATCCCGTATTGACGCCGGGCAAGAGCAACTCGGTCGCCGCATACACTATTCTCAGAATGACTTGGTTG
AGTACTCACCAGTCACAGAAAAGCATCTTACGGATGGCATGACAGTAAGAGAATTATGCAGTGCTGCCAT
AACCATGAGTGATAACACTGCGGCCAACTTACTTCTGACAACGATCGGAGGACCGAAGGAGCTAACCGCT
TTTTTGCACAACATGGGGGATCATGTAACTCGCCTTGATCGTTGGGAACCGGAGCTGAATGAAGCCATAC
CAAACGACGAGCGTGACACCACGATGCCTGCAGCAATGGCAACAACGTTGCGCAAACTATTAACTGGCGA
ACTACTTACTCTAGCTTCCCGGCAACAATTAATAGACTGGATGGAGGCGGATAAAGTTGCAGGACCACTT
CTGCGCTCGGCCCTTCCGGCTGGCTGGTTTATTGCTGATAAATCTGGAGCCGGTGAGCGTGGGTCTCGCG
GTATCATTGCAGCACTGGGGCCAGATGGTAAGCCCTCCCGTATCGTAGTTATCTACACGACGGGGAGTCA
GGCAACTATGGATGAACGAAATAGACAGATCGCTGAGATAGGTGCCTCACTGATTAAGCATTGGTAACTG
TCAGACCAAGTTTACTCATATATACTTTAGATTGATTTAAAACTTCATTTTTAATTTAAAAGGATCTAGG
TGAAGATCCTTTTTGATAATCTCATGACCAAAATCCCTTAACGTGAGTTTTCGTTCCACTGAGCGTCAGA
CCCCGTAGAAAAGATCAAAGGATCTTCTTGAGATCCTTTTTTTCTGCGCGTAATCTGCTGCTTGCAAACA
AAAAAACCACCGCTACCAGCGGTGGTTTGTTTGCCGGATCAAGAGCTACCAACTCTTTTTCCGAAGGTAA
CTGGCTTCAGCAGAGCGCAGATACCAAATACTGTCCTTCTAGTGTAGCCGTAGTTAGGCCACCACTTCAA
GAACTCTGTAGCACCGCCTACATACCTCGCTCTGCTAATCCTGTTACCAGTGGCTGCTGCCAGTGGCGAT
AAGTCGTGTCTTACCGGGTTGGACTCAAGACGATAGTTACCGGATAAGGCGCAGCGGTCGGGCTGAACGG
GGGGTTCGTGCACACAGCCCAGCTTGGAGCGAACGACCTACACCGAACTGAGATACCTACAGCGTGAGCT
ATGAGAAAGCGCCACGCTTCCCGAAGGGAGAAAGGCGGACAGGTATCCGGTAAGCGGCAGGGTCGGAACA
GGAGAGCGCACGAGGGAGCTTCCAGGGGGAAACGCCTGGTATCTTTATAGTCCTGTCGGGTTTCGCCACC
TCTGACTTGAGCGTCGATTTTTGTGATGCTCGTCAGGGGGGCGGAGCCTATGGAAAAACGCCAGCAACGC
GGCCTTTTTACGGTTCCTGGCCTTTTGCTGGCCTTTTGCTCACATGTTCTTTCCTGCGTTATCCCCTGAT
TCTGTGGATAACCGTATTACCGCCTTTGAGTGAGCTGATACCGCTCGCCGCAGCCGAACGACCGAGCGCA
GCGAGTCAGTGAGCGAGGAAGCGGAAGAGCGCCTGATGCGGTATTTTCTCCTTACGCATCTGTGCGGTAT
TTCACACCGCAATGGTGCACTCTCAGTACAATCTGCTCTGATGCCGCATAGTTAAGCCAGTATACACTCC
GCTATCGCTACGTGACTGGGTCATGGCTGCGCCCCGACACCCGCCAACACCCGCTGACGCGCCCTGACGG
GCTTGTCTGCTCCCGGCATCCGCTTACAGACAAGCTGTGACCGTCTCCGGGAGCTGCATGTGTCAGAGGT
TTTCACCGTCATCACCGAAACGCGCGAGGCAGCTGCGGTAAAGCTCATCAGCGTGGTCGTGAAGCGATTC
ACAGATGTCTGCCTGTTCATCCGCGTCCAGCTCGTTGAGTTTCTCCAGAAGCGTTAATGTCTGGCTTCTG
ATAAAGCGGGCCATGTTAAGGGCGGTTTTTTCCTGTTTGGTCACTGATGCCTCCGTGTAAGGGGGATTTC
TGTTCATGGGGGTAATGATACCGATGAAACGAGAGAGGATGCTCACGATACGGGTTACTGATGATGAACA
TGCCCGGTTACTGGAACGTTGTGAGGGTAAACAACTGGCGGTATGGATGCGGCGGGACCAGAGAAAAATC
ACTCAGGGTCAATGCCAGCGCTTCGTTAATACAGATGTAGGTGTTCCACAGGGTAGCCAGCAGCATCCTG
CGATGCAGATCCGGAACATAATGGTGCAGGGCGCTGACTTCCGCGTTTCCAGACTTTACGAAACACGGAA
ACCGAAGACCATTCATGTTGTTGCTCAGGTCGCAGACGTTTTGCAGCAGCAGTCGCTTCACGTTCGCTCG
CGTATCGGTGATTCATTCTGCTAACCAGTAAGGCAACCCCGCCAGCCTAGCCGGGTCCTCAACGACAGGA
GCACGATCATGCGCACCCGTGGGGCCGCCATGCCGGCGATAATGGCCTGCTTCTCGCCGAAACGTTTGGT
GGCGGGACCAGTGACGAAGGCTTGAGCGAGGGCGTGCAAGATTCCGAATACCGCAAGCGACAGGCCGATC
ATCGTCGCGCTCCAGCGAAAGCGGTCCTCGCCGAAAATGACCCAGAGCGCTGCCGGCACCTGTCCTACGA
GTTGCATGATAAAGAAGACAGTCATAAGTGCGGCGACGATAGTCATGCCCCGCGCCCACCGGAAGGAGCT
GACTGGGTTGAAGGCTCTCAAGGGCATCGGTCGAGATCCCGGTGCCTAATGAGTGAGCTAACTTACATTA
ATTGCGTTGCGCTCACTGCCCGCTTTCCAGTCGGGAAACCTGTCGTGCCAGCTGCATTAATGAATCGGCC
AACGCGCGGGGAGAGGCGGTTTGCGTATTGGGCGCCAGGGTGGTTTTTCTTTTCACCAGTGAGACGGGCA
ACAGCTGATTGCCCTTCACCGCCTGGCCCTGAGAGAGTTGCAGCAAGCGGTCCACGCTGGTTTGCCCCAG
CAGGCGAAAATCCTGTTTGATGGTGGTTAACGGCGGGATATAACATGAGCTGTCTTCGGTATCGTCGTAT
CCCACTACCGAGATATCCGCACCAACGCGCAGCCCGGACTCGGTAATGGCGCGCATTGCGCCCAGCGCCA
TCTGATCGTTGGCAACCAGCATCGCAGTGGGAACGATGCCCTCATTCAGCATTTGCATGGTTTGTTGAAA
ACCGGACATGGCACTCCAGTCGCCTTCCCGTTCCGCTATCGGCTGAATTTGATTGCGAGTGAGATATTTA
TGCCAGCCAGCCAGACGCAGACGCGCCGAGACAGAACTTAATGGGCCCGCTAACAGCGCGATTTGCTGGT
GACCCAATGCGACCAGATGCTCCACGCCCAGTCGCGTACCGTCTTCATGGGAGAAAATAATACTGTTGAT
GGGTGTCTGGTCAGAGACATCAAGAAATAACGCCGGAACATTAGTGCAGGCAGCTTCCACAGCAATGGCA
TCCTGGTCATCCAGCGGATAGTTAATGATCAGCCCACTGACGCGTTGCGCGAGAAGATTGTGCACCGCCG
CTTTACAGGCTTCGACGCCGCTTCGTTCTACCATCGACACCACCACGCTGGCACCCAGTTGATCGGCGCG
AGATTTAATCGCCGCGACAATTTGCGACGGCGCGTGCAGGGCCAGACTGGAGGTGGCAACGCCAATCAGC
AACGACTGTTTGCCCGCCAGTTGTTGTGCCACGCGGTTGGGAATGTAATTCAGCTCCGCCATCGCCGCTT
CCACTTTTTCCCGCGTTTTCGCAGAAACGTGGCTGGCCTGGTTCACCACGCGGGAAACGGTCTGATAAGA
GACACCGGCATACTCTGCGACATCGTATAACGTTACTGGTTTCACATTCACCACCCTGAATTGACTCTCT
TCCGGGCGCTATCATGCCATACCGCGAAAGGTTTTGCGCCATTCGATGGTGTCCGGGATCTCGACGCTCT
CCCTTATGCGACTCCTGCATTAGGAAGCAGCCCAGTAGTAGGTTGAGGCCGTTGAGCACCGCCGCCGCAA
GGAATGGTGCATGCAAGGAGATGGCGCCCAACAGTCCCCCGGCCACGGGGCCTGCCACCATACCCACGCC
GAAACAAGCGCTCATGAGCCCGAAGTGGCGAGCCCGATCTTCCCCATCGGTGATGTCGGCGATATAGGCG
CCAGCAACCGCACCTGTGGCGCCGGTGATGCCGGCCACGATGCGTCCGGCGTAGAGGATCGAGATCTCGA
TCCCGCGAAATTAATACGACTCACTATAGGGGAATTGTGAGCGGATAACAATTCCCCTCTAGAAATAATT
TTGTTTAACTTTAAGAAGGAGATATACATATGCATCATCATCATCATCATGAGGAAGTATGTGATTCATC
AGCAGCTGCGAGCAGCACAGTCCAAAATCAGCCACAGGATCAAGAGCACCCGTGGCCGTATCTTCGCGAA
TTCTTTTCTTTAAGTGGTGTAAATAAAGATTCATTCAAGATGAAATGTGTCCTCTGTCTCCCGCTTAATA
AAGAAATATCGGCCTTCAAAAGTTCGCCATCAAACCTAAGGAAGCATATTGAGAGAATGCACCCAAATTA
CCTCAAAAACTACTCTAAATTGACAGCACAGAAGAGAAAGATCGGGACCTCCACCCATGCTTCCAGCAGT
AAGCAACTGAAAGTTGACTCAGTTTTCCCAGTCAAACATGTGTCTCCAGTCACTGTGAACAAAGCTATAT
TAAGGTACATCATTCAAGGACTTCATCCTTTCAGCACTGTTGATCTGCCATCATTTAAAGAGCTGATTAG
TACACTGCAGCCTGGCATTTCTGTCATTACAAGGCCTACTTTACGCTCCAAGATAGCTGAAGCTGCTCTG
ATCATGAAACAGAAAGTGACTGCTGCCATGAGTGAAGTTGAATGGATTGCAACCACAACGGATTGTTGGA
CTGCACGTAGAAAGTCATTCATTGGTGTAACTGCTCACTGGATCAACCCTGGAAGTCTTGAAAGACATTC
CGCTGCACTTGCCTGCAAAAGATTAATGGGCTCTCATACTTTTGAGGTACTGGCCAGTGCCATGAATGAT
ATCCACTCAGAGTATGAAATACGTGACAAGGTTGTTTGCACAACCACAGACAGTGGTTCCAACTTTATGA
AGGCTTTCAGAGTTTTTGGTGTGGAAAACAATGATATCGAGACTGAGGCAAGAAGGTGTGAAAGTGATGA
CACTGATTCTGAAGGCTGTGGTGAGGGAAGTGATGGTGTGGAATTCCAAGATGCCTCACGAGTCCTGGAC
CAAGACGATGGCTTCGAATTCCAGCTACCAAAACATCAAAAGTGTGCCTGTCACTTACTTAACCTAGTCT
CAAGCGTTGATGCCCAAAAAGCTCTCTCAAATGAGCACTACAAGAAACTCTACAGATCTGTCTTTGGCAA
ATGCCAAGCTTTATGGAATAAAAGCAGCCGATCGGCTCTAGCAGCTGAAGCTGTTGAATCAGAAAGCCGG
CTTCAGCTTTTAAGGCCAAACCAAACGCGGTGGAATTCAACTTTTATGGCTGTTGACAGAATTCTTCAAA
TTTGCAAAGAAGCAGGAGAAGGCGCACTTCGGAATATATGCACCTCTCTTGAGGTTCCAATGTTTAATCC
AGCAGAAATGCTGTTCTTGACAGAGTGGGCCAACACAATGCGTCCAGTTGCAAAAGTACTCGACATCTTG
CAAGCGGAAACGAATACACAGCTGGGGTGGCTGCTGCCTAGTGTCCATCAGTTAAGCTTGAAACTTCAGC
GACTCCACCATTCTCTCAGGTACTGTGACCCACTTGTGGATGCCCTACAACAAGGAATCCAAACACGATT
CAAGCATATGTTTGAAGATCCTGAGATCATAGCAGCTGCCATCCTTCTCCCTAAATTTCGGACCTCTTGG
ACAAATGATGAAACCATCATAAAACGAGGCATGGACTACATCAGAGTGCATCTGGAGCCTTTGGACCACA
AGAAGGAATTGGCCAACAGTTCATCTGATGATGAAGATTTCTTCGCTTCTTTGAAACCGACAACACATGA
AGCCAGCAAAGAGTTGGATGGATATCTGGCCTGTGTTTCAGACACCAGGGAGTCTCTGCTCACGTTTCCT
GCTATTTGCAGCCTCTCTATCAAGACTAATACACCTCTTCCCGCATCGGCTGCCTGTGAGAGGCTTTTCA
GCACTGCAGGATTGCTTTTCAGCCCCAAAAGAGCTAGGCTTGACACTAACAATTTTGAGAATCAGCTTCT
ACTGAAGTTAAATCTGAGGTTTTACAACTTTGAGTAGAAGGGCGAATTCCAGCACACTGGCGGCCGTTAC
TAGTGGATCCGAATTCGAGCTCCGTCGACAAGCTTGCGGCCGCACTCGAGCACCACCACCACCACCACTG
AGATCCGGCTGCTAACAAAGCCCGAAAGGAAGCTGAGTTGGCTGCTGCCACCGCTGAGCAATAACTAGCA
TAACCCCTTGGGGCCTCTAAACGGGTCTTGAGGGGTTTTTTGCTGAAAGGAG
Features (pLannotate 1.2.2; 19 found; start..end, strand, type, name):
     27..455     +  rep_origin     f1 ori (sequence partly withheld): f1 bacteriophage origin of replication; arrow indicates direction of (+) strand synthesis
    508..612     +  promoter       AmpR promoter: bla
    613..1473    +  CDS            AmpR: β-lactamase; bla; confers resistance to ampicillin, carbenicillin, and related antibiotics
   1644..2232    +  rep_origin     ori: high-copy-number ColE1/pMB1/pBR322/pUC origin of replication
   2418..2557    -  misc_feature   bom: basis of mobility region from pBR322
   2659..2850    -  CDS            rop: Rop protein, which maintains plasmids at low copy number; rop
   2867..3247    +  CDS            YPB1_ECOLX: Protein predicted: Swiss-Prot protein existence level 4. From Escherichia coli.
   3319..3610    -  CDS            TcR (fragment): tetracycline efflux protein; tet; confers resistance to tetracycline
   3625..3646    -  protein_bind   CAP binding site: CAP binding activates transcription in the presence of cAMP. E. coli catabolite activator protein
   3659..4741    -  CDS            lacI: lac repressor; lacI; The lac repressor binds to the lac operator to inhibit transcription in E. coli. This inhibition can be relieved by adding lactose or isopropyl-β-D-thiogalactopyranoside (IPTG).
   4742..4819    -  promoter       lacI promoter: lacI
   4827..5106    -  CDS            TcR (fragment): tetracycline efflux protein; tet; confers resistance to tetracycline
   5128..5146    +  promoter       T7 promoter: promoter for bacteriophage T7 RNA polymerase
   5147..5171    +  protein_bind   lac operator: The lac repressor binds to the lac operator to inhibit transcription in E. coli. This inhibition can be relieved by adding lactose or isopropyl-β-D-thiogalactopyranoside (IPTG). lac repressor encoded by lacI
   5186..5208    +  RBS            RBS: efficient ribosome binding site from bacteriophage T7 gene 10 (Olins and Rangwala, 1989)
   5217..5236    +  CDS            capTEV™ (fragment): composite tag for in vivo biotinylation, TEV protease cleavage, and 6xHis tagging
   7267..7284    +  CDS            9xHis (fragment): 9xHis affinity tag
   7294..7343    +  CDS            SET1 (fragment): solubility-enhancement tag derived from T7 phage gene 10B
   7351..7398    +  terminator     T7 terminator: transcription terminator for bacteriophage T7 RNA polymerase
