[The description below was written by a language model from this plasmid's Addgene catalogue record and pLannotate feature annotations shown in this document.]
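Description:
pET21-HIS-Tol2 is a bacterial expression plasmid of about 7.4–7.5 kb, built on the pET21 backbone for producing recombinant Tol2 transposase in E. coli. It replicates from a pBR322-type ColE1 origin accompanied by the bom region and the rop gene, which keeps copy number low, consistent with the catalogue's low-copy designation. Selection is by ampicillin through the β-lactamase gene and its own promoter. An f1 phage origin is also present, along with short remnants of the tetracycline resistance gene carried over from the pBR322 lineage.

The payload is a roughly 2 kb Tol2 transposase coding sequence, listed as synthetic and cloned between XbaI and BamHI sites. It sits downstream of a T7 promoter with an adjacent lac operator and the phage T7 gene 10 ribosome binding site, and is followed by the T7 terminator. The plasmid-borne lacI gene supplies repressor, so transcription is held off until IPTG induction in a host that provides T7 RNA polymerase. The catalogue records an N-terminal 6xHis tag. The automated annotation does not label the transposase itself, leaving that stretch unannotated, but it flags a short His-tag-like match just after the RBS, consistent with the N-terminal tag. It also flags a His-coding stretch just before the terminator, probably the backbone's C-terminal tag sequence; the record does not say whether this is translated as part of the protein.

The two sequence records (depositor and sequencing-derived) give essentially the same feature layout. The stated purpose is purification of functional Tol2 protein, which the associated work applies to gene transfer and gene discovery.
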