Addgene plasmid #112486: pET21-HIS-Tol2
Purpose: functional recombinant Tol2 protein from E.coli
Depositing lab: Stephen Ekker. Depositing organization: Mayo Foundation for Medical Education and Research. Publication: Active recombinant Tol2 transposase for gene transfer and gene discovery applications. Ni J, Wangensteen KJ, Nelsen D, Balciunas D, Skuster KJ, Urban MD, Ekker SC. Mob DNA. 2016 Mar 31;7:6. doi: 10.1186/s13100-016-0062-z. eCollection 2016. 62 PubMed 27042235.
Backbone
  Vector backbone: pET21
  Backbone size w/o insert (bp): 5500
  Total vector size (bp): 7500
  Vector type: Bacterial Expression
Growth in bacteria
  Bacterial resistance: Ampicillin, 100 μg/mL
  Growth temperature: 37°C
  Growth strain: DH5alpha
  Copy number: Low Copy
Gene/Insert
  Gene/Insert name: Tol2 Transposase
  Species: Synthetic
  Insert size (bp): 2000
  Entrez Gene: tpase
  Promoter: T7
  Tag / fusion protein: HIS/6x (N terminal on insert)
  Cloning method: Restriction Enzyme; 5′ cloning site XbaI (not destroyed); 3′ cloning site BamHI (not destroyed)
  Sequencing primers: 5′ T7; 3′ T7 Term
Terms and licenses: Academic/Nonprofit Terms; Industry Terms: Not Available to Industry
How to cite: pET21-HIS-Tol2 was a gift from Stephen Ekker (Addgene plasmid # 112486 ; http://n2t.net/addgene:112486 ; RRID:Addgene_112486)
